Addgene plasmid #115387: AAEL005894 DH44 R
Purpose: Expresses Ae. aegypti receptor in mammalian cells
Depositing lab: Leslie Vosshall. Depositing organization: Rockefeller University. Publication: Small-Molecule Agonists of Ae. aegypti Neuropeptide Y Receptor Block Mosquito Biting. Duvall LB, Ramos-Espiritu L, Barsoum KE, Glickman JF, Vosshall LB. Cell. 2019 Feb 7;176(4):687-701.e5. doi: 10.1016/j.cell.2018.12.004. PubMed 30735632.
Backbone
  Vector backbone: pME18s
  Vector type: Mammalian Expression
Growth in bacteria
  Bacterial resistance: Ampicillin, 100 μg/mL
  Growth temperature: 37°C
  Growth strain: DH5alpha
  Copy number: High Copy
Gene/Insert
  Gene/Insert name: AAEL005894 DH44 R
  Species: Aedes aegypti
  Entrez Gene: LOC5567138 (a.k.a. AaeL_AAEL005894, AAEL005894, AAEL008287, GPRDIH2_1)
  Cloning method: Gateway Cloning
Terms and licenses: Academic/Nonprofit Terms; Industry Terms: Not Available to Industry
Depositor comments: The neuropeptide CDS was inserted into the pME18s plasmid using NotI and XhoI sites.
How to cite: AAEL005894 DH44 R was a gift from Leslie Vosshall (Addgene plasmid # 115387 ; http://n2t.net/addgene:115387 ; RRID:Addgene_115387)
