[The description below was written by a language model from this plasmid's Addgene catalogue record and pLannotate feature annotations shown in this document.]
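Description:
AAEL005894 DH44 R is a mammalian expression plasmid built on the pME18s backbone that carries the coding sequence of an Aedes aegypti G protein-coupled receptor, the diuretic hormone 44 receptor encoded by gene AAEL005894 (also annotated GPRDIH2_1). It is propagated in E. coli as a high-copy plasmid through a ColE1/pUC-type origin and is selected with ampicillin via a β-lactamase gene driven by its own bla promoter. No mammalian selection marker appears in the feature table, which is consistent with transient transfection use.

Expression is driven by the composite promoter arrangement typical of this backbone: the SV40 enhancer and early promoter, followed by a truncated HTLV-1 5' LTR segment and a modified SV40 intron with splice donor and acceptor sites, elements that together increase transcript output and processing. The insert sits downstream and is terminated by an SV40 polyadenylation signal. Automated annotation labels part of the insert region as a fragment of mouse Crhr2, the corticotropin-releasing factor receptor 2. This most likely reflects homology, since insect DH44 receptors are related to vertebrate CRF receptors, rather than the presence of a mouse sequence. Only a partial stretch of the interval between intron and polyadenylation signal is matched, so the table does not delimit the full receptor open reading frame. No epitope tags or reporters are annotated.

The record lists Gateway as the cloning method, whereas the depositor comment states that the coding sequence was inserted using NotI and XhoI sites; the two are not reconciled in the record. The plasmid's stated purpose is expressing the mosquito receptor in mammalian cells, and it was deposited with a study of small-molecule agonists of a mosquito neuropeptide receptor.
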