Features (pLannotate 1.2.2; 8 found; start..end, strand, type, name):
      1..330     +  promoter       SV40 promoter: SV40 enhancer and early promoter
    346..614     +  LTR            5' LTR (truncated): truncated 5' long terminal repeat (LTR) from human T-cell leukemia virus (HTLV) type 1
    644..740     +  intron         SV40 intron: modified SV40 intron with splice donor and acceptor sites
    890..1273    +  CDS            Crhr2 (fragment): CRFR2_MOUSE - Also known as Crf2r. Experimental evidence at protein level: Swiss-Prot protein existence level 1. G-protein coupled receptor for CRH (corticotropin-releasing factor), UCN (urocortin), UCN2 and UCN3. Has high affinity for UCN. Ligand binding causes a conformation change that triggers signaling via guanine nucleotide-binding proteins (G proteins) and down-stream effectors, such as adenylate cyclase. Promotes the activation of adenylate cyclase, leading to increased intracellular cAMP levels. From Mus musculus (Mouse).
   1616..1750    +  polyA_signal   SV40 poly(A) signal: SV40 polyadenylation signal
   1960..2548    -  rep_origin     ori: high-copy-number ColE1/pMB1/pBR322/pUC origin of replication
   2719..3579    -  CDS            AmpR: β-lactamase; bla; confers resistance to ampicillin, carbenicillin, and related antibiotics
   3580..3684    -  promoter       AmpR promoter: bla
>Addgene plasmid #115387 | AAEL005894 DH44 R | addgene full sequence | sequence record 221322 | Addgene NGS Result
GTGTGTCAGTTAGGGTGTGGAAAGTCCCCAGGCTCCCCAGCAGGCAGAAGTATGCAAAGCATGCATCTCA
ATTAGTCAGCAACCAGGTGTGGAAAGTCCCCAGGCTCCCCAGCAGGCAGAAGTATGCAAAGCATGCATCT
CAATTAGTCAGCAACCATAGTCCCGCCCCTAACTCCGCCCATCCCGCCCCTAACTCCGCCCAGTTCCGCC
CATTCTCCGCCCCATGGCTGACTAATTTTTTTTATTTATGCAGAGGCCGAGGCCGCCTCGGCCTCTGAGC
TATTCCAGAAGTAGTGAGGAGGCTTTTTTGGAGGCCTAGGCTTTTGCAAAAAGCTCCTCGATCGAGGGGC
TCGCATCTCTCCTTCACGCGCCCGCCGCCCTACCTGAGGCCGCCATCCACGCCGGTTGAGTCGCGTTCTG
CCGCCTCCCGCCTGTGGTGCCTCCTGAACTGCGTCCGCCGTCTAGGTAAGTTTAAAGCTCAGGTCGAGAC
CGGGCCTTTGTCCGGCGCTCCCTTGGAGCCTACCTAGACTCAGCCGGCTCTCCACGCTTTGCCTGACCCT
GCTTGCTCAACTCTACGTCTTTGTTTCGTTTTCTGTTCTGCGCCGTTACAGATCCAAGCTCTGAAAAACC
AGAAAGTTAACTGGTAAGTTTAGTCTTTTTGTCTTTTATTTCAGGTCCCGGATCCGGTGGTGGTGCAAAT
CAAAGAACTGCTCCTCAGTGGATGTTGCCTTTACTTCTAGGCCTGTACGGAAGTGTTACTTCTGCTCTAA
AAGCTGCGGAATTCCGGAATTTCCTCGAGATGTGGGTCATTGCCAAGGGCATCACCATTTCCGGTCTGGA
TCAGGCGACCACGCTGGAAATCGACTGTTCCTGGATGCGAGAATCGACCGTGGATTGGATCTTCCAGGGA
CCTGTGTGTGCGGTGCTCATCATCAATCTAGTGTTTCTCATACGAATCATGTGGGTATTAATAACCAAAC
TCCGTTCGGCCAACACCGTCGAAACGCGTCAGTACCGGAAAGCATCGAAAGCCCTGTTGGTCCTGATCCC
GCTGCTTGGCATCACCTACCTGGTGGTCCTGGCCGCACCGTCCGAGGGTGTCGTGAGTGACATTTTCGCC
GTCGCTCGGGCACTGCTACTCAGCACGCAGGGCTTTTCGGTGTCGCTGTTCTACTGCTTCCTCAACTCGG
AAGTCCGCCTGGCCCTGCGGCACCGGCTGGAACGCTGGCGAGACGAGCGCAATATCCGGATAGGTCAAGT
CCGGCAACGAAGTCGCCGATTCACCAACTCTGGCCTTTCGAAGGAATGCTCGCCTCGCTCTAGAACTGAA
AGTTTCCGGCCACTAACCTACAGCAAGCGCGAAAGCTGTGCATCTTCAGCAACTACGACCACCCTGCTGG
GACCTCCGGTGGGGGCGCATGGTGCCTATCCGAGTACGATGCGTGGCTCCAATGGTGCTCTCCATCTGCA
TGCAATGGCACCGAGAGCCATCAGTCCGCTGATGCAGGGTCTGGACGAGAACTCGGTCTAAGCGGCCGCT
AGACTAGTCTAGAGAAAAAACCTCCCACACCTCCCCCTGAACCTGAAACATAAAATGAATGCAATTGTTG
TTGTTAACTTGTTTATTGCAGCTTATAATGGTTACAAATAAAGCAATAGCATCACAAATTTCACAAATAA
AGCATTTTTTTCACTGCATTCTAGTTGTGGTTTGTCCAAACTCATCAATGTATCTTATCATGTCTGGATC
CCCGGGTACCGAGCTCGAATTAATTCCTCTTCCGCTTCCTCGCTCACTGACTCGCTGCGCTCGGTCGTTC
GGCTGCGGCGAGCGGTATCAGCTCACTCAAAGGCGGTAATACGGTTATCCACAGAATCAGGGGATAACGC
AGGAAAGAACATGTGAGCAAAAGGCCAGCAAAAGGCCAGGAACCGTAAAAAGGCCGCGTTGCTGGCGTTT
TTCCATAGGCTCCGCCCCCCTGACGAGCATCACAAAAATCGACGCTCAAGTCAGAGGTGGCGAAACCCGA
CAGGACTATAAAGATACCAGGCGTTTCCCCCTGGAAGCTCCCTCGTGCGCTCTCCTGTTCCGACCCTGCC
GCTTACCGGATACCTGTCCGCCTTTCTCCCTTCGGGAAGCGTGGCGCTTTCTCATAGCTCACGCTGTAGG
TATCTCAGTTGGGTGTAGGTCGTTCGCTCCAAGCTGGGCTGTGTGCACGAACCCCCCGTTCAGCCCGACC
GCTGCGCCTTATCCGGTAACTATCGTCTTGAGTCCAACCCGGTAAGACACGACTTATCGCCACTGGCAGC
AGCCACTGGTAACAGGATTAGCAGAGCGAGGTATGTAGGCGGTGCTACAGAGTTCTTGAAGTGGTGGCCT
AACTACGGCTACACTAGAAGAACAGTATTTGGTATCTGCGCTCTGCTGAAGCCAGTTACCTTCGGAAAAA
GAGTTGGTAGCTCTTGATCCGGCAAACAAACCACCGCTGGTAGCGGTGGTTTTTTTGTTTGCAAGCAGCA
GATTACGCGCAGAAAAAAAGGATCTCAAGAAGATCCTTTGATCTTTTCTACGGGGTCTGACGCTCAGTGG
AACGAAAACTCACGTTAAGGGATTTTGGTCATGAGATTATCAAAAAGGATCTTCACCTAGATCCTTTTAA
ATTAAAAATGAAGTTTTAAATCAATCTAAAGTATATATGAGTAAACTTGGTCTGACAGTTACCAATGCTT
AATCAGTGAGGCACCTATCTCAGCGATCTGTCTATTTCGTTCATCCATAGTTGCCTGACTCCCCGTCGTG
TAGATAACTACGATACGGGAGGGCTTACCATCTGGCCCCAGTGCTGCAATGATACCGCGAGACCCACGCT
CACCGGCTCCAGATTTATCAGCAATAAACCAGCCAGCCGGAAGGGCCGAGCGCAGAAGTGGTCCTGCAAC
TTTATCCGCCTCCATCCAGTCTATTAATTGTTGCCGGGAAGCTAGAGTAAGTAGTTCGCCAGTTAATAGT
TTGCGCAACGTTGTTGCCATTGCTACAGGCATCGTGGTGTCACGCTCGTCGTTTGGTATGGCTTCATTCA
GCTCCGGTTCCCAACGATCAAGGCGAGTTACATGATCCCCCATGTTGTGCAAAAAAGCGGTTAGCTCCTT
CGGTCCTCCGATCGTTGTCAGAAGTAAGTTGGCCGCAGTGTTATCACTCATGGTTATGGCAGCACTGCAT
AATTCTCTTACTGTCATGCCATCCGTAAGATGCTTTTCTGTGACTGGTGAGTACTCAACCAAGTCATTCT
GAGAATAGTGTATGCGGCGACCGAGTTGCTCTTGCCCGGCGTCAATACGGGATAATACCGCGCCACATAG
CAGAACTTTAAAAGTGCTCATCATTGGAAAACGTTCTTCGGGGCGAAAACTCTCAAGGATCTTACCGCTG
TTGAGATCCAGTTCGATGTAACCCACTCGTGCACCCAACTGATCTTCAGCATCTTTTACTTTCACCAGCG
TTTCTGGGTGAGCAAAAACAGGAAGGCAAAATGCCGCAAAAAAGGGAATAAGGGCGACACGGAAATGTTG
AATACTCATACTCTTCCTTTTTCAATATTATTGAAGCATTTATCAGGGTTATTGTCTCATGAGCGGATAC
ATATTTGAATGTATTTAGAAAAATAAACAAATAGGGGTTCCGCGCACATTTCCCCGAAAAGTGCCACCTG
CAAGCTTGGCTGTGGAAT
