>Addgene plasmid #115387 | AAEL005894 DH44 R | depositor partial sequence | sequence record 217393 | neuropeptide CDS
ATGTGGGTCATTGCCAAGGGCATCACCATTTCCGGTCTGGATCAGGCGACCACGCTGGAAATCGACTGTT
CCTGGATGCGAGAATCGACCGTGGATTGGATCTTCCAGGGGCCCGTGTGTGCGGTGCTCATCATCAATCT
AGTGTTTCTCATACGAATCATGTGGGTGCTAATAACCAAACTCCGTTCGGCGAACACCGTCGAAACGCGT
CAGTACCGGAAAGCATCGAAAGCCCTGTTGGTCCTGATCCCGCTGCTTGGCATCACCTACCTGGTGGTCC
TGGCCGCACCGTCCGAGGGTGTCGTGAGTGACATTTTCGCCGTCGCTCGGGCACTGCTACTCAGCACGCA
GGGCTTTTCGGTGTCGCTGTTCTACTGCTTCCTCAACTCGGAAGTCCGCCTGGCCCTGCGGCACCGGCTG
GAACGCTGGCGAGACGAGCGCAATATCCGGATAGGTCAAGTCCGACAACGAAGTCGCCGATTCACCAACT
CTGGCCTTTCGAAGGAATGCTCGCCTCGCTCTAGAACTGAAAGTTTCCGGCCACTAACCTACAGCAAGCG
CGAAAGCTGTGCATCTTCAGCAACTACGACCACCCTGCTGGGACCTCCGGTGGGGGCGCATGGTGCCTAT
CCGAGTACGATGCGTGGCTCCAATGGTGCTCTCCATCTGCATGCAATGGCACCGAGAGCCATCAGTCCGC
TGATGCAGGGTCTGGACGAGAACTCGGTCTAA
